Addgene plasmid #167245: pJBL7080
Purpose: cell-free lac sensor with RFP output
Depositing lab: Julius Lucks. Depositing organization: Northwestern University. Publication: At-Home, Cell-Free Synthetic Biology Education Modules for Transcriptional Regulation and Environmental Water Quality Monitoring. Jung JK, Rasor BJ, Rybnicky GA, Silverman AD, Standeven J, Kuhn R, Granito T, Ekas HM, Wang BM, Karim AS, Lucks JB, Jewett MC. ACS Synth Biol. 2023 Oct 20;12(10):2909-2921. doi: 10.1021/acssynbio.3c00223. Epub 2023 Sep 12. PubMed 37699423.
Backbone
  Vector backbone: pJL1
  Vector type: Synthetic Biology
Growth in bacteria
  Bacterial resistance: Kanamycin, 50 μg/mL
  Growth temperature: 37°C
  Growth strain: DH5alpha
  Copy number: High Copy
Gene/Insert
  Gene/Insert name: pLac-mRFP1
  Species: Other
  Cloning method: Gibson Cloning
Terms and licenses: Academic/Nonprofit Terms; Industry Terms: Not Available to Industry
How to cite: pJBL7080 was a gift from Julius Lucks (Addgene plasmid # 167245 ; http://n2t.net/addgene:167245 ; RRID:Addgene_167245)
