[The description below was written by a language model from this plasmid's Addgene catalogue record and pLannotate feature annotations shown in this document.]
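Description:
pJBL7080 is a small (about 2.5 kb) synthetic-biology plasmid built on the pJL1 backbone, a compact vector commonly used as a template for cell-free gene expression. It is propagated in E. coli through a high-copy ColE1/pUC-type origin of replication and selected with kanamycin via a KanR (aminoglycoside phosphotransferase) gene that lies on the opposite strand to the reporter cassette. The insert, recorded as pLac-mRFP1, was assembled by Gibson cloning.

The payload is a single lactose/IPTG-responsive reporter unit. A lac UV5 promoter, a lac promoter variant carrying an "up" mutation, is followed immediately by a lac operator, so transcription by the E. coli RNA polymerase is blocked when lac repressor (LacI) is bound and is relieved when lactose or IPTG is added. No lacI gene is annotated on the plasmid, so the repressor would have to come from another source, such as the extract or a separate component; the record does not say which. Downstream, the efficient ribosome binding site from bacteriophage T7 gene 10 drives translation of mRFP1, a monomeric, somewhat slowly maturing red fluorescent protein derived from Discosoma. A short region after the coding sequence is annotated as a fragment of the T7 gene 10B-derived SET1 tag, which may simply reflect phage-derived backbone sequence, and the cassette ends with a T7 terminator.

The stated purpose is a cell-free lac sensor with RFP output, in which red fluorescence reports derepression of the lac promoter. The associated publication places it in at-home, cell-free educational modules that teach transcriptional regulation.
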