Features (pLannotate 1.2.2; 8 found; start..end, strand, type, name):
    343..373     +  promoter       lac UV5 promoter: E. coli lac promoter with an "up" mutation
    381..397     +  protein_bind   lac operator: The lac repressor binds to the lac operator to inhibit transcription in E. coli. This inhibition can be relieved by adding lactose or isopropyl-β-D-thiogalactopyranoside (IPTG). lac repressor encoded by lacI
    448..470     +  RBS            RBS: efficient ribosome binding site from bacteriophage T7 gene 10 (Olins and Rangwala, 1989)
    478..1152    +  CDS            mRFP1: mRFP1 is a basic (constitutively fluorescent) red fluorescent protein published in 2002, derived from Discosoma sp.. It is reported to be a somewhat slowly-maturing monomer with low acid sensitivity.
   1164..1213    +  CDS            SET1 (fragment): solubility-enhancement tag derived from T7 phage gene 10B
   1221..1268    +  terminator     T7 terminator: transcription terminator for bacteriophage T7 RNA polymerase
   1286..2101    -  CDS            KanR: aminoglycoside phosphotransferase; aph(3')-Ia; confers resistance to kanamycin in bacteria or G418 (Geneticin®) in eukaryotes
   2223..293     +  rep_origin     ori (across the origin): high-copy-number ColE1/pMB1/pBR322/pUC origin of replication
>Addgene plasmid #167245 | pJBL7080 | addgene full sequence | sequence record 331154 | Addgene NGS Result
ATAAGGCGCAGCGGTCGGGCTGAACGGGGGGTTCGTGCACACAGCCCAGCTTGGAGCGAACGACCTACAC
CGAACTGAGATACCTACAGCGTGAGCTATGAGAAAGCGCCACGCTTCCCGAAGGGAGAAAGGCGGACAGG
TATCCGGTAAGCGGCAGGGTCGGAACAGGAGAGCGCACGAGGGAGCTTCCAGGGGGAAACGCCTGGTATC
TTTATAGTCCTGTCGGGTTTCGCCACCTCTGACTTGAGCGTCGATTTTTGTGATGCTCGTCAGGGGGGCG
GAGCCTATGGAAAAACGCCAGCAACGCGATCCCGCGAAATTCACTCATTAGGCACCCCAGGCTTTACACT
TTATGCTTCCGGCTCGTATAATGTGTGGAATTGTGAGCGGATAACAATTTCACACAGGAAACAGCTGAGA
CCACAACGGTTTCCCTCTAGAAATAATTTTGTTTAACTTTAAGAAGGAGATATACATATGGCTTCCTCCG
AAGACGTTATCAAAGAGTTCATGCGTTTCAAAGTTCGTATGGAAGGTTCCGTTAACGGTCACGAGTTCGA
AATCGAAGGTGAAGGTGAAGGTCGTCCGTACGAAGGTACCCAGACCGCTAAACTGAAAGTTACCAAAGGT
GGTCCGCTGCCGTTCGCTTGGGACATCCTGTCCCCGCAGTTCCAGTACGGTTCCAAAGCTTACGTTAAAC
ACCCGGCTGACATCCCGGACTACCTGAAACTGTCCTTCCCGGAAGGTTTCAAATGGGAACGTGTTATGAA
CTTCGAAGACGGTGGTGTTGTTACCGTTACCCAGGACTCCTCCCTGCAAGACGGTGAGTTCATCTACAAA
GTTAAACTGCGTGGTACCAACTTCCCGTCCGACGGTCCGGTTATGCAGAAAAAAACCATGGGTTGGGAAG
CTTCCACCGAACGTATGTACCCGGAAGACGGTGCTCTGAAAGGTGAAATCAAAATGCGTCTGAAACTGAA
AGACGGTGGTCACTACGACGCTGAAGTTAAAACCACCTACATGGCTAAAAAACCGGTTCAGCTGCCGGGT
GCTTACAAAACCGACATCAAACTGGACATCACCTCCCACAACGAAGACTACACCATCGTTGAACAGTACG
AACGTGCTGAAGGTCGTCACTCCACCGGTGCTTAAGTCGACCGGCTGCTAACAAAGCCCGAAAGGAAGCT
GAGTTGGCTGCTGCCACCGCTGAGCAATAACTAGCATAACCCCTTGGGGCCTCTAAACGGGTCTTGAGGG
GTTTTTTGCTGAAAGCCAATTCTGATTAGAAAAACTCATCGAGCATCAAATGAAACTGCAATTTATTCAT
ATCAGGATTATCAATACCATATTTTTGAAAAAGCCGTTTCTGTAATGAAGGAGAAAACTCACCGAGGCAG
TTCCATAGGATGGCAAGATCCTGGTATCGGTCTGCGATTCCGACTCGTCCAACATCAATACAACCTATTA
ATTTCCCCTCGTCAAAAATAAGGTTATCAAGTGAGAAATCACCATGAGTGACGACTGAATCCGGTGAGAA
TGGCAAAAGCTTATGCATTTCTTTCCAGACTTGTTCAACAGGCCAGCCATTACGCTCGTCATCAAAATCA
CTCGCATCAACCAAACCGTTATTCATTCGTGATTGCGCCTGAGCGAGACGAAATACGCGATCGCTGTTAA
AAGGACAATTACAAACAGGAATCGAATGCAACCGGCGCAGGAACACTGCCAGCGCATCAACAATATTTTC
ACCTGAATCAGGATATTCTTCTAATACCTGGAATGCTGTTTTCCCGGGGATCGCAGTGGTGAGTAACCAT
GCATCATCAGGAGTACGGATAAAATGCTTGATGGTCGGAAGAGGCATAAATTCCGTCAGCCAGTTTAGTC
TGACCATCTCATCTGTAACATCATTGGCAACGCTACCTTTGCCATGTTTCAGAAACAACTCTGGCGCATC
GGGCTTCCCATACAATCGATAGATTGTCGCACCTGATTGCCCGACATTATCGCGAGCCCATTTATACCCA
TATAAATCAGCATCCATGTTGGAATTTAATCGCGGCTTCGAGCAAGACGTTTCCCGTTGAATATGGCTCA
TAACACCCCTTGTATTACTGTTTATGTAAGCAGACAGTTTTATTGTTCATGATGATATATTTTTATCTTG
TGCAATGTAACATCAGAGATTTTGAGACACAACGTGAGATCAAAGGATCTTCTTGAGATCCTTTTTTTCT
GCGCGTAATCTGCTGCTTGCAAACAAAAAAACCACCGCTACCAGCGGTGGTTTGTTTGCCGGATCAAGAG
CTACCAACTCTTTTTCCGAAGGTAACTGGCTTCAGCAGAGCGCAGATACCAAATACTGTTCTTCTAGTGT
AGCCGTAGTTAGGCCACCACTTCAAGAACTCTGTAGCACCGCCTACATACCTCGCTCTGCTAATCCTGTT
ACCAGTGGCTGCTGCCAGTGGCGATAAGTCGTGTCTTACCGGGTTGGACTCAAGACGATAGTTACCGG
